Addgene plasmid #59251: pLV-Enh eGFP Reporter-muKC2-X27
Purpose: Lentiviral GFP reporter for testing enhancer activity in different cell types. Insert is an enhancer identified in the exonic region of the keratin type II cluster.
Depositing lab: Benjamin Yu. Depositing organization: University of California, San Diego (UCSD).
Backbone
  Vector backbone: Brachyury-eGFP
  Backbone size w/o insert (bp): 7967
  Total vector size (bp): 8966
  Modifications to backbone: Original vector is Brachyury-eGFP (Kita-Matsuo et al. 2009) with the Brachyury promoter cloned out and replaced with the minimal Hsp68 promoter from the Hsp68-lacZ-Gateway plasmid (Pennacchio et al. 2006)
  Vector type: Lentiviral
Growth in bacteria
  Bacterial resistance: Ampicillin, 100 μg/mL
  Growth temperature: 37°C
  Growth strain: Stbl3
  Copy number: High Copy
Gene/Insert
  Gene/Insert name: Krt79-ex5-6 (alt name: mm9 chr15:101761800-101762799)
  Species: M. musculus (mouse)
  Insert size (bp): 999
  Promoter: Mu Hsp68 minimal promoter
  Cloning method: Gateway Cloning
  Sequencing primers: 5′ TTCCCAGAAGGAAAAGGTTCA; 3′ GTCTTGAGAACACCGTGGTCTAG
Terms and licenses: Academic/Nonprofit Terms; Industry Terms: Not Available to Industry
Depositor comments: Please note that the final plasmid sequence is post-Gateway recombination. The plasmid contains attB sites (not attR sites as the map implies).
How to cite: pLV-Enh eGFP Reporter-muKC2-X27 was a gift from Benjamin Yu (Addgene plasmid # 59251 ; http://n2t.net/addgene:59251 ; RRID:Addgene_59251)
