[The description below was written by a language model from this plasmid's Addgene catalogue record.]
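Description:
pLV-Enh eGFP Reporter-muKC2-X27 is a lentiviral enhancer-reporter plasmid of about 9 kb, built on the Brachyury-eGFP lentiviral backbone. In the parent reporter vector, the original Brachyury promoter was removed and replaced with the mouse Hsp68 minimal promoter taken from an Hsp68-lacZ Gateway plasmid. The plasmid is maintained in bacteria as a high-copy construct under ampicillin selection, and the recorded host is a recombination-deficient strain of the kind commonly used to stabilise the repeated LTR sequences of lentiviral vectors. No feature table is provided, so the specific viral elements, the origin of replication and any mammalian selection marker are not stated in the record.

The insert is a 999 bp mouse genomic fragment designated Krt79-ex5-6, a candidate enhancer located within exonic sequence of the keratin type II gene cluster on chromosome 15. It was introduced by Gateway cloning, and the depositor notes that the final plasmid is the post-recombination product and therefore carries attB sites flanking the insert, rather than the attR sites suggested by the plasmid map. The design relies on the Hsp68 minimal promoter, which on its own gives little transcription. eGFP expression should therefore rise appreciably only when the linked test fragment has enhancer activity in the transduced cell. Lentiviral delivery allows the reporter to be introduced into a variety of cell types, so the activity and cell-type specificity of this keratin-cluster element can be compared across them by GFP fluorescence.
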