>Addgene plasmid #59251 | pLV-Enh eGFP Reporter-muKC2-X27 | depositor partial sequence | sequence record 93536 | pLV-Enh eGFP Reporter-muKC2-X27 sequence 1126 bps
NNNNNNNNNTGATTTTATTTTGACTGATAGTGACCTGTTCGTTGCAACAAATTGATGAGCAATGCTTTTT
TATAATGCCAACTTTGTACAAAAAAGCAGGCTTTTTCCCAGAAGGAAAAGGTTCATCTTGATGAGCCAGG
CTTGGCCATGGCCCACCTACCTGCTTCTTGGCTGCATCCACCTCGCCCTGCAGTCTCTGAGTGGTGCGAG
TGAGTTCTGCGATCTCATTTTTAGTGTCTCGAAGGCTGTCCCCGTGCTTCCCAGCTGTCACCTGCAGTTC
TTCATACTGGAGGCCAAAAAAGGTGTCAGTGAATATTGAGAGCCCTGACCTGCTTGGTAACTGTTGGTCT
CAGAGCCACCCTCTGCTGTAAGTCCCATGAGAGCTGAGTGCACCAGGTCCCAGAGCTCTGAGGGCCCAGT
GGGCCAGGACTCTCCAGGGGAGGAGGTCCACCCCCAGCCCGCACATCCAAGCTAGTTGTCTGCTCACTTT
GGTCTGGTACCAGGACTCAGCCTCAGCCCGACTCTTCTGGGCGATCAGCTCATACTGGGCTTTGACTTCA
GCGATGATGCTGTCCAAGTCCAGGTTGCGGTTGTTGTCCATGGACAGTATCACGTTGGTGTCAGACACAT
TGGTCTGCACTTGGCTCAGCTCCTGTAGAAATAAGAGCAGCTGCCACCACAGTCCTGCCCTATGCCTTGG
GCAGAAACAAAGGATACAGAATAGGATCCTTGCATGGCCTCAGAGGGACATCCTAGGCTTCCTCGGGATC
CTCCCTGGAAAGAATCTACCACTGGAAAAAGAACCTCCATCTCCCCGTTGTGAGGTGGGCTTACATCTTC
CCTGTTGATCCTCNGTCTTCTGCTGAGAGATCNGGGACCGAGGGGGAGTGTGCCTCCCTGCCCTGTGCCA
CCCGGGCTCTGTGCTAACATAGTCACTGGNTTCTGTGATCATCACATCCCCAGGAGACAAGCACTCCCCA
GCTNNNTCCTTCNNNTATTTCTGTGCCCTCAAGGAAAGGGGGGANGANNNNNAGTCNGANNCTGACAAGN
NCCNATGGNTNNNNNANCANNGNNTANAANNNNNNNNNNNTNNTCNNAANNAANNCNNNNNTTTNTTTNN
NNNNNN
