>Addgene plasmid #59251 | pLV-Enh eGFP Reporter-muKC2-X27 | addgene partial sequence | sequence record 98769 | pRRL5primeMCS-F 5'-tgaacggatctcgacggtat-3'
GGGAAAGAATAGTAGACATAATAGCAACAGACATACAAACTAAAGAATTACAAAAACAAATTACAAAAAT
TCAAAATTTTATCGATCACGAGACTAGCCTCGAGAAGCTTGATATCGAATTCCATCACAAGTTTGTACAA
AAAAGCAGGCTTTTTCCCAGAAGGAAAAGGTTCATCTTGATGAGCCAGGCTTGGCCATGGCCCACCTACC
TGCTTCTTGGCTGCATCCACCTCGCCCTGCAGTCTCTGAGTGGTGCGAGTGAGTTCTGCGATCTCATTTT
TAGTGTCTCGAAGGCTGTCCCCGTGCTTCCCAGCTGTCACCTGCAGTTCTTCATACTGGAGGCCAAAAAA
GGTGTCAGTGAATATTGAGAGCCCTGACCTGCTTGGTAACTGTTGGTCTCAGAGCCACCCTCTGCTGTAA
GTCCCATGAGAGCTGAGTGCACCAGGTCCCAGAGCTCTGAGGGCCCAGTGGGCCAGGACTCTCCAGGGGA
GGAGGTCCACCCCCAGCCCGCACATCCAAGCTAGTTGTCTGCTCACTTTGGTCTGGTACCAGGACTCAGC
CTCAGCCCGACTCTTCTGGGCGATCAGCTCATACTGGGCTTTGACTTCAGCGATGATGCTGTCCAAGTCC
AGGTTGCGGTTGTTGTCCATGGACAGTATCACGTTGGTGTCAGACACATTGGTCTGCACTTGGCTCAGCT
CCTGTAGAAATAAGAGCAGCTGCCACCACAGTCCTGCCCTATGCCTTGGGCAGAAACAAAGGATACAGAA
TAGGATCCTTGCATGGCCTCAGAGGGACATCCTAGGCTTCCTCGGGATCCTCCCTGGAAA
